>Addgene plasmid #235588 | pPB_TRE3G_scFV-sfGFP-Setd2CD-CatMut | addgene full sequence | sequence record 470405 | Addgene NGS Result
ACTCTTCCTTTTTCAATATTATTGAAGCATTTATCAGGGTTATTGTCTCATGAGCGGATACATATTTGAA
TGTATTTAGAAAAATAAACAAATAGGGGTTCCGCGCACATTTCCCCGAAAAGTGCCACCTAAATTGTAAG
CGTTAATATTTTGTTAAAATTCGCGTTAAATTTTTGTTAAATCAGCTCATTTTTTAACCAATAGGCCGAA
ATCGGCAAAATCCCTTATAAATCAAAAGAATAGACCGAGATAGGGT
[37 nt withheld, positions 257-293]
AAAGAACGTGGACTCCAACGTCAAAGG
[49 nt withheld, positions 321-369]
T
[91 nt withheld, positions 371-461]
G
[124 nt withheld, positions 463-586]
CCCATTCGCCATTCAGGCTGCGCAACTGTTGGGAAGGGCGATCGGTGCGGGCCTCTTCGCTATTACGCCA
GCTGGCGAAAGGGGGATGTGCTGCAAGGCGATTAAGTTGGGTAACGCCAGGGTTTTCCCAGTCACGACGT
TGTAAAACGACGGCCAGTGAGCGCGCCTCGTTCATTCACGTTTTTGAACCCGTGGAGGACGGGCAGACTC
GCGGTGCAAATGTGTTTTACAGCGTGATGGAGCAGATGAAGATGCTCGACACGCTGCAGAACACGCAGCT
AGATTAACCCTAGAAAGATAATCATATTGTGACGTACGTTAAAGATAATCATGTGTAAAATTGACGCATG
TGTTTTATCGGTCTGTATATCGAGGTTTATTTATTAATTTGAATAGATATTAAGTTTTATTATATTTACA
CTTACATACTAATAATAAATTCAACAAACAATTTATTTATGTTTATTTATTTATTAAAAAAAACAAAAAC
TCAAAATTTCTTCTATAAAGTAACAAAACTTTTATGAGGGACAGCCCCCCCCCAAAGCCCCCAGGGATGT
AATTACGTCCCTCCCCCGCTAGGGGGCAGCAGCGAGCCGCCCGGGGCTCCGCTCCGGTCCGGCGCTCCCC
CCGCATCCCCGAGCCGGCAGCGTGCGGGGACAGCCCGGGCACGGGGAAGGTGGCACGGGATCGCTTTCCT
CTGAACGCTTCTCGCTGCTCTTTGAGCCTGCAGACACCTGGGGGGATACGGGGAAAAGGCCTCCACGGCC
ACTAGTCTTTCGTCTTCAAGAATTCCTCGAGTTTACTCCCTATCAGTGATAGAGAACGTATGAAGAGTTT
ACTCCCTATCAGTGATAGAGAACGTATGCAGACTTTACTCCCTATCAGTGATAGAGAACGTATAAGGAGT
TTACTCCCTATCAGTGATAGAGAACGTATGACCAGTTTACTCCCTATCAGTGATAGAGAACGTATCTACA
GTTTACTCCCTATCAGTGATAGAGAACGTATATCCAGTTTACTCCCTATCAGTGATAGAGAACGTATAAG
CTTTAGGCGTGTACGGTGGGCGCCTATAAAAGCAGAGCTCGTTTAGTGAACCGTCAGATCGCCTGGAGCA
ATTCCACAACACTTTTGTCTTATACCAACTTTCCGTACCACTTCCTACCCTCGTAAAGGTCTAGAGCTAG
CCATGGGCCCCGACATCGTGATGACCCAGAGCCCCAGCAGCCTGAGCGCCAGCGTGGGCGACCGCGTGAC
CATCACCTGCCGCAGCAGCACCGGCGCCGTGACCACCAGCAACTACGCCAGCTGGGTGCAGGAGAAGCCC
GGCAAGCTGTTCAAGGGCCTGATCGGCGGCACCAACAACCGCGCCCCCGGCGTGCCCAGCCGCTTCAGCG
GCAGCCTGATCGGCGACAAGGCCACCCTGACCATCAGCAGCCTGCAGCCCGAGGACTTCGCCACCTACTT
CTGCGCCCTGTGGTACAGCAACCACTGGGTGTTCGGCCAGGGCACCAAGGTGGAGCTGAAGCGTGGAGGC
GGAGGTAGTGGAGGTGGAGGCTCTGGTGGGGGAGGAAGCAGTGGAGGCGGAAGTGAGGTGAAGCTGCTGG
AGAGCGGAGGCGGACTGGTGCAGCCCGGCGGATCTCTGAAGCTGAGCTGCGCCGTGAGCGGCTTCAGCCT
GACCGACTACGGCGTGAACTGGGTGCGCCAGGCCCCCGGACGCGGACTGGAGTGGATCGGTGTGATCTGG
GGCGACGGCATCACCGACTACAACAGCGCCCTGAAGGACCGCTTCATCATCAGCAAGGACAACGGCAAGA
ACACCGTGTACCTGCAGATGAGCAAGGTGCGCAGCGACGACACCGCCCTGTACTACTGCGTGACCGGCCT
GTTCGACTACTGGGGACAGGGCACCCTGGTGACCGTGAGCAGCTACCCATACGATGTTCCAGATTACGCT
GGTGGAGGCGGAGGTTCTGGGGGAGGAGGTAGTGGCGGTGGTGGTTCAGGAGGCGGCGGAAGCTTGGATC
CAGGTGGAGGTGGAAGCGGTAGCAAAGGAGAAGAACTTTTCACTGGAGTTGTCCCAATTCTTGTTGAATT
AGATGGTGATGTTAATGGGCACAAATTTTCTGTCCGTGGAGAGGGTGAAGGTGATGCTACAAACGGAAAA
CTCACCCTTAAATTTATTTGCACTACTGGAAAACTACCTGTTCCGTGGCCAACACTTGTCACTACTCTGA
CCTATGGTGTTCAATGCTTTTCCCGTTATCCGGATCACATGAAACGGCATGACTTTTTCAAGAGTGCCAT
GCCCGAAGGTTATGTACAGGAACGCACTATATCTTTCAAAGATGACGGGACCTACAAGACGCGTGCTGAA
GTCAAGTTTGAAGGTGATACCCTTGTTAATCGTATCGAGTTAAAGGGTATTGATTTTAAAGAAGATGGAA
ACATTCTTGGACACAAACTCGAGTACAACTTTAACTCACACAATGTATACATCACGGCAGACAAACAAAA
GAATGGAATCAAAGCTAACTTCAAAATTCGCCACAACGTTGAAGATGGTTCCGTTCAACTAGCAGACCAT
TATCAACAAAATACTCCAATTGGCGATGGCCCTGTCCTTTTACCAGACAACCATTACCTGTCGACACAAT
CTGTCCTTTCGAAAGATCCCAACGAAAAGCGTGACCACATGGTCCTTCTTGAGTTTGTAACTGCTGCTGG
GATTACACATGGCATGGATGAGCTCTACAAAGGTGGAGGTCGGACCGGCCCCAAGAAAAAACGCAAGGTG
GAAGATCCTAAGAAAAAGCGGAAAGTGGACGGCATTGGTAGTGGGAGCAACGGCAGCAGCGGATCCGGAG
GCGGTGGTACCGATGGTGAACTACAGGCTAGAAAGAAAGTTAGAGTGGAGATGGAGCAGGGAGAATCATC
TGTGCCCCAGCACTCAGAACTGATGGGGCCTTCGTGTGCTATGGATGACTTCAGGGACCCACAGCGGTGG
AAAGAATTTGCCAAGCTGGGGAAGATGCCATGTTACTTTGATCTTATTGAAGAAAATGTTTATTTAACAG
AAAGGAAGAAGAACAAATCCCACCGGGATATTAAGCGAATGCAGTGTGAGTGTACACCTCTTTCTAAGGA
TGAAAGAGCTCAAGGTGAAGTAGCATGTGGAGAAGATTGCCTTAATCGTCTCCTCATGATTGAATGTTCC
TCTCGATGTCCAAATGGAGATTACTGTTCAAACAGACGGTTTCAGAGAAAACAGCATGCAGATGTAGAAG
TCATACTTACAGAAAAGAAAGGCTGGGGCTTAAGGGCTGCTAAGGATCTTCCTTCGAACACCTTTGTCCT
GGAATACTGTGGAGAGGTACTTGATCATAAAGAGTTTAAAGCTCGGGTGAAAGAATATGCACGGAACAAA
AACATCCACTACTACTTCATGGCCCTGAAAAATGACGAGATAATAGATGCCACTCAAAAAGGGAATTGCT
CTTGTTTCATGAATCATAGCTGTGAACCAAACTGTGAAACCCAGAAATGGACTGTGAATGGACAGCTGAG
GGTTGGATTTTTTACCACCAAACTAGTTCCTTCAGGCTCAGAATTAACTTTTGACTACCAGTTCCAAAGA
TATGGCAAAGAAGCTCAGAAGTGTTTCTGTGGGTCAGCCAACTGCCGGGGCTACTTGGGAGGAGAAAACA
GAGTCAGTATCAGAGCTGCAGGAGGGAAGATGAAAAAGGAACGCTCTCGAAAGAAGGATTCAGCTAGCTG
ACAAAAGATCATAATCAGCCATATCACATCTGTAGAGGTTTTACTTGCTTTAAAAAACCTCCCACACCTC
CCCCTGAACCTGAAACATAAAATGAATGCAATTGTTGTTGTTAACTTGTTTATTGCAGCTTATAATGGTT
ACAAATAAAGCAATAGCATCACAAATTTCACAAATAAAGCATTTTTTTCACTGCATTCTAGTTGTGGTTT
GTCCAAACTCATCAATGTATCTTATCATGTCTCATATGGCCTTCTGCAGGAGCGTACAGAACCCAGGGCC
CTGGCACCCGTGCAGACCCTGGCCCACCCCACCTGGGCGCTCAGTGCCCAAGAGATGTCCACACCTAGGA
TGTCCCGCGGTGGGTGGGGGGCCCGAGAGACGGGCAGGCCGGGGGCAGGCCTGGCCATGCGGGGCCGAAC
CGGGCACTGCCCAGCGTGGGGCGCGGGGGCCACGGCGCGCGCCCCCAGCCCCCGGGCCCAGCACCCCAAG
GCGGCCAACGCCAAAACTCTCCCTCCTCCTCTTCCTCAATCTCGCTCTCGCTCTTTTTTTTTTTCGCAAA
AGGAGGGGAGAGGGGGTAAAAAAATGCTGCACTGTGCGGCGAAGCCGGTGAGTGAGCGGCGCGGGGCCAA
TCAGCGTGCGCCGTTCCGAAAGTTGCCTTTTATGGCTCGAGCGGCCGCGGCGGCGCCCTATAAAACCCAG
CGGCGCGACGCGCCACCACCGCCGAGACCGCGTCCGCCCCGCGAGCACAGAGCCTCGCCTTTGCCGATCC
TCTAGAGTCGAGATCCGCCGCCACCATGATTGAACAAGATGGATTGCACGCAGGTTCTCCGGCCGCTTGG
GTGGAGAGGCTATTCGGCTATGACTGGGCACAACAGACAATCGGCTGCTCTGATGCCGCCGTGTTCCGGC
TGTCAGCGCAGGGGCGCCCGGTTCTTTTTGTCAAGACCGACCTGTCCGGTGCCCTGAATGAACTGCAGGA
CGAGGCAGCGCGGCTATCGTGGCTGGCCACGACGGGCGTTCCTTGCGCAGCTGTGCTCGACGTTGTCACT
GAAGCGGGAAGGGACTGGCTGCTATTGGGCGAAGTGCCGGGGCAGGATCTCCTGTCATCTCACCTTGCTC
CTGCCGAGAAAGTATCCATCATGGCTGATGCAATGCGGCGGCTGCATACGCTTGATCCGGCTACCTGCCC
ATTCGACCACCAAGCGAAACATCGCATCGAGCGAGCACGTACTCGGATGGAAGCCGGTCTTGTCGATCAG
GATGATCTGGACGAAGAGCATCAGGGGCTCGCGCCAGCCGAACTGTTCGCCAGGCTCAAGGCGCGCATGC
CCGACGGCGAGGATCTCGTCGTGACCCATGGCGATGCCTGCTTGCCGAATATCATGGTGGAAAATGGCCG
CTTTTCTGGATTCATCGACTGTGGCCGGCTGGGTGTGGCGGACCGCTATCAGGACATAGCGTTGGCTACC
CGTGATATTGCTGAAGAGCTTGGCGGCGAATGGGCTGACCGCTTCCTCGTGCTTTACGGTATCGCCGCTC
CCGATTCGCAGCGCATCGCCTTCTATCGCCTTCTTGACGAGTTCTTCTGAGCGGGACTCTGGGGTTCGAA
ATGACCGACCAAGCGACGCCCAACCTGCCATCACGAGATTTCGATTCCACCGCCGCCTTCTATGAAAGGT
TGGGCTTCGGAATCGTTTTCCGGGACGCCGGCTGGATGATCCTCCAGCGCGGGGATCTCATGCTGGAGTT
CTTCGCCCACCCCCCGGATCTAAGCTCTAGAGTTAACTTGTTTATTGCAGCTTATAATGGTTACAAATAA
AGCAATAGCATCACAAATTTCACAAATAAAGCATTTTTTTCACTGCATTCTAGTTGTGGTTTGTCCAAAC
TCATCAATGTATCTTATCATGTCTGGAATTGACTCAAATGATGTCAATTAGTCTATCAGAAGCTCATCTG
GTCTCCCTTCCGGGGGACAAGACATCCCTGTTTAATATTTAAACAGCAGTGTTCCCAAACTGGGTTCTTA
TATCCCTTGCTCTGGTCAACCAGGTTGCAGGGTTTCCTGTCCTCACAGGAACGAAGTCCCTAAAGAAACA
GTGGCAGCCAGGTTTAGCCCCGGAATTGACTGGATTCCTTTTTTAGGGCCCATTGGTATGGCTTTTTCCC
CGTATCCCCCCAGGTGTCTGCAGGCTCAAAGAGCAGCGAGAAGCGTTCAGAGGAAAGCGATCCCGTGCCA
CCTTCCCCGTGCCCGGGCTGTCCCCGCACGCTGCCGGCTCGGGGATGCGGGGGGAGCGCCGGACCGGAGC
GGAGCCCCGGGCGGCTCGCTGCTGCCCCCTAGCGGGGGAGGGACGTAATTACATCCCTGGGGGCTTTGGG
GGGGGGCTGTCCCTGATATCTATAACAAGAAAATATATATATAATAAGTTATCACGTAAGTAGAACATGA
AATAACAATATAATTATCGTATGAGTTAAATCTTAAAAGTCACGTAAAAGATAATCATGCGTCATTTTGA
CTCACGCGGTCGTTATAGTTCAAAATCAGTGACACTTACCGCATTGACAAGCACGCCTCACGGGAGCTCC
AAGCGGCGACTGAGATGTCCTAAATGCACAGCGACGGATTCGCGCTATTTAGAAAGAGAGAGCAATATTT
CAAGAATGCATGCGTCAATTTTACGCAGACTATCTTTCTAGGGTTAATCTAGCTGCATCAGGATCATATC
GTCGGGTCTTTTTTCCGGCTCAGTCATCGCCCAAGCTGGCGCTATCTGGGCATCGGGGAGGAAGAAGCCC
GTGCCTTTTCCCGCGAGGTTGAAGCGGCATGGAAAGAGTTTGCCGAGGATGACTGCTGCTGCATTGACGT
TGAGCGAAAACGCACGTTTACCATGATGATTCGGGAAGGTGTGGCCATGCACGCCTTTAACGGTGAACTG
TTCGTTCAGGCCACCTGGGATACCAGTTCGTCGCGGCTTTTCCGGACACAGTTCCGGATGGTCAGCCCGA
AGCGCATCAGCAACCCGAACAATACCGGCGACAGCCGGAACTGCCGTGCCGGTGTGCAGATTAATGACAG
CGGTGCGGCGCTGGGATATTACGTCAGCGAGGACGGGTATCCTGGCTGGATGCCGCAGAAATGGACATGG
ATACCCCGTGAGTTACCCGGCGGGCGCGCTTGGCGTAATCATGGTCATAGCTGTTTCCTGTGTGAAATTG
TTATCCGCTCACAATTCCACACAACATACGAGCCGGAAGCATAAAGTGTAAAGCCTGGGGTGCCTAATGA
GTGAGCTAACTCACATTAATTGCGTTGCGCTCACTGCCCGCTTTCCAGTCGGGAAACCTGTCGTGCCAGC
TGCATTAATGAATCGGCCAACGCGCGGGGAGAGGCGGTTTGCGTATTGGGCGCTCTTCCGCTTCCTCGCT
CACTGACTCGCTGCGCTCGGTCGTTCGGCTGCGGCGAGCGGTATCAGCTCACTCAAAGGCGGTAATACGG
TTATCCACAGAATCAGGGGATAACGCAGGAAAGAACATGTGAGCAAAAGGCCAGCAAAAGGCCAGGAACC
GTAAAAAGGCCGCGTTGCTGGCGTTTTTCCATAGGCTCCGCCCCCCTGACGAGCATCACAAAAATCGACG
CTCAAGTCAGAGGTGGCGAAACCCGACAGGACTATAAAGATACCAGGCGTTTCCCCCTGGAAGCTCCCTC
GTGCGCTCTCCTGTTCCGACCCTGCCGCTTACCGGATACCTGTCCGCCTTTCTCCCTTCGGGAAGCGTGG
CGCTTTCTCATAGCTCACGCTGTAGGTATCTCAGTTCGGTGTAGGTCGTTCGCTCCAAGCTGGGCTGTGT
GCACGAACCCCCCGTTCAGCCCGACCGCTGCGCCTTATCCGGTAACTATCGTCTTGAGTCCAACCCGGTA
AGACACGACTTATCGCCACTGGCAGCAGCCACTGGTAACAGGATTAGCAGAGCGAGGTATGTAGGCGGTG
CTACAGAGTTCTTGAAGTGGTGGCCTAACTACGGCTACACTAGAAGAACAGTATTTGGTATCTGCGCTCT
GCTGAAGCCAGTTACCTTCGGAAAAAGAGTTGGTAGCTCTTGATCCGGCAAACAAACCACCGCTGGTAGC
GGTGGTTTTTTTGTTTGCAAGCAGCAGATTACGCGCAGAAAAAAAGGATCTCAAGAAGATCCTTTGATCT
TTTCTACGGGGTCTGACGCTCAGTGGAACGAAAACTCACGTTAAGGGATTTTGGTCATGAGATTATCAAA
AAGGATCTTCACCTAGATCCTTTTAAATTAAAAATGAAGTTTTAAATCAATCTAAAGTATATATGAGTAA
ACTTGGTCTGACAGTTACCAATGCTTAATCAGTGAGGCACCTATCTCAGCGATCTGTCTATTTCGTTCAT
CCATAGTTGCCTGACTCCCCGTCGTGTAGATAACTACGATACGGGAGGGCTTACCATCTGGCCCCAGTGC
TGCAATGATACCGCGAGACCCACGCTCACCGGCTCCAGATTTATCAGCAATAAACCAGCCAGCCGGAAGG
GCCGAGCGCAGAAGTGGTCCTGCAACTTTATCCGCCTCCATCCAGTCTATTAATTGTTGCCGGGAAGCTA
GAGTAAGTAGTTCGCCAGTTAATAGTTTGCGCAACGTTGTTGCCATTGCTACAGGCATCGTGGTGTCACG
CTCGTCGTTTGGTATGGCTTCATTCAGCTCCGGTTCCCAACGATCAAGGCGAGTTACATGATCCCCCATG
TTGTGCAAAAAAGCGGTTAGCTCCTTCGGTCCTCCGATCGTTGTCAGAAGTAAGTTGGCCGCAGTGTTAT
CACTCATGGTTATGGCAGCACTGCATAATTCTCTTACTGTCATGCCATCCGTAAGATGCTTTTCTGTGAC
TGGTGAGTACTCAACCAAGTCATTCTGAGAATAGTGTATGCGGCGACCGAGTTGCTCTTGCCCGGCGTCA
ATACGGGATAATACCGCGCCACATAGCAGAACTTTAAAAGTGCTCATCATTGGAAAACGTTCTTCGGGGC
GAAAACTCTCAAGGATCTTACCGCTGTTGAGATCCAGTTCGATGTAACCCACTCGTGCACCCAACTGATC
TTCAGCATCTTTTACTTTCACCAGCGTTTCTGGGTGAGCAAAAACAGGAAGGCAAAATGCCGCAAAAAAG
GGAATAAGGGCGACACGGAAATGTTGAATACTCAT
Features (pLannotate 1.2.2; 24 found; start..end, strand, type, name):
      1..105     -  promoter       AmpR promoter: bla
    158..586     -  rep_origin     f1 ori (sequence partly withheld): f1 bacteriophage origin of replication; arrow indicates direction of (+) strand synthesis
    591..746     -  CDS            lacZα (fragment): LacZα fragment of β-galactosidase; lacZ fragment
    748..867     +  CDS            B (fragment): PORTL_LAMBD - Experimental evidence at protein level: Swiss-Prot protein existence level 1. Forms the portal vertex of the capsid (PubMed:6228056, PubMed:6232391). This portal plays critical roles in head assembly, genome packaging, neck/tail attachment, and genome ejection (Probable). The portal protein multimerizes as a single ring-shaped homododecamer arranged around a central channel (PubMed:6232391). Binds to the terminase subunits to form the packaging machine (PubMed:7799432). From Escherichia phage lambda (Bacteriophage lambda).
   1385..1763    +  promoter       TRE3G promoter: 3rd-generation Tet-responsive promoter that can be activated by binding of Tet-On® 3G
   1794..2105    +  CDS            LV1C_MOUSE (fragment): Experimental evidence at protein level: Swiss-Prot protein existence level 1. From Mus musculus (Mouse).
   2181..2519    +  CDS            HVM37_MOUSE (fragment): Experimental evidence at protein level: Swiss-Prot protein existence level 1. From Mus musculus (Mouse).
   2520..2546    +  CDS            3xHA (fragment): three tandem HA epitope tags
   2580..2605    +  CDS            FAPα2 (fragment): fluorogen-activating protein composed of a dimer of the L5-MG single-chain antibody fragment (Szent-Gyorgyi et al., 2008) binds malachite green derivatives to produce red fluorescence
   2637..3347    +  CDS            Superfolder GFP: Superfolder GFP is a basic (constitutively fluorescent) green fluorescent protein published in 2005, derived from Aequorea victoria. It is reported to be a very rapidly-maturing weak dimer.
   3363..4358    +  CDS            Setd2 (fragment): SETD2_MOUSE - Also known as Kiaa1732 From Mus musculus (Mouse).
   4373..4456    +  CDS            large T antigen (fragment): large T antigen from SV40 (simian virus 40)
   4479..4600    +  polyA_signal   SV40 poly(A) signal: SV40 polyadenylation signal
   5162..5953    +  CDS            neo: KKA2_KLEPN - Also known as kan, nptII. Experimental evidence at protein level: Swiss-Prot protein existence level 1. Resistance to kanamycin, neomycin, paromomycin, ribostamycin, butirosin and gentamicin B. From Klebsiella pneumoniae.
   5977..6129    +  CDS            ble (fragment): BLE_KLEPN - Experimental evidence at protein level: Swiss-Prot protein existence level 1. Binding protein with a strong affinity to the bleomycin family of antibiotics. Binds to CL990; an antimitotic-antibiotic compound. From Klebsiella pneumoniae.
   6151..6272    +  polyA_signal   SV40 poly(A) signal: SV40 polyadenylation signal
   6290..6382    +  ncRNA          G-CSF SLDE: Accession: RF00183 - G-CSF factor stem-loop destabilising element (SLDE)
   7079..7546    +  CDS            B (fragment): PORTL_LAMBD - Experimental evidence at protein level: Swiss-Prot protein existence level 1. Forms the portal vertex of the capsid (PubMed:6228056, PubMed:6232391). This portal plays critical roles in head assembly, genome packaging, neck/tail attachment, and genome ejection (Probable). The portal protein multimerizes as a single ring-shaped homododecamer arranged around a central channel (PubMed:6232391). Binds to the terminase subunits to form the packaging machine (PubMed:7799432). From Escherichia phage lambda (Bacteriophage lambda).
   7584..7600    -  protein_bind   lac operator: The lac repressor binds to the lac operator to inhibit transcription in E. coli. This inhibition can be relieved by adding lactose or isopropyl-β-D-thiogalactopyranoside (IPTG). lac repressor encoded by lacI
   7608..7638    -  promoter       lac promoter: promoter for the E. coli lac operon
   7653..7674    -  protein_bind   CAP binding site: CAP binding activates transcription in the presence of cAMP. E. coli catabolite activator protein
   7687..7779    -  CDS            lacI (fragment): lac repressor; lacI; The lac repressor binds to the lac operator to inhibit transcription in E. coli. This inhibition can be relieved by adding lactose or isopropyl-β-D-thiogalactopyranoside (IPTG).
   7962..8550    -  rep_origin     ori: high-copy-number ColE1/pMB1/pBR322/pUC origin of replication
   8721..9581    -  CDS            AmpR: β-lactamase; bla; confers resistance to ampicillin, carbenicillin, and related antibiotics
