[The description below was written by a language model from this plasmid's Addgene catalogue record and pLannotate feature annotations shown in this document.]
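Description:
pPB_TRE3G_scFV-sfGFP-Setd2CD-CatMut is a 9.6 kb piggyBac transposon plasmid for stable genomic integration and doxycycline-inducible expression of a control effector in a CRISPR-based epigenome-editing system. It is propagated in E. coli through a high-copy ColE1/pUC-type origin with ampicillin resistance (AmpR and its bla promoter). The backbone also carries an f1 origin and remnants of a lacZα/lac promoter cloning region. The automated annotation does not label the piggyBac terminal repeats. The depositor nonetheless describes the plasmid as integrating into the genome, with integrants selected by neomycin resistance, which fits the annotated neo coding sequence followed by an SV40 poly(A) signal. The promoter driving neo is not annotated.

The payload sits downstream of a TRE3G promoter, which is switched on by a Tet-On 3G transactivator in the presence of doxycycline. No transactivator is annotated on this plasmid. The open reading frame begins with mouse immunoglobulin light- and heavy-chain variable fragments that together make up the scFv. These are followed by an HA epitope fragment, a short linker-like segment, superfolder GFP, and a fragment of mouse Setd2 corresponding to its catalytic domain. A short SV40 large T antigen-derived segment, probably a nuclear localisation signal, and an SV40 poly(A) signal complete the cassette. The Setd2 domain carries the R1599C substitution, which the record describes as a catalytic mutant of this histone methyltransferase (KMT3A).

An scFv fusion of this kind is normally recruited to an epitope array on a separately supplied dCas9. The record does not name that partner. The construct serves as the catalytically inactive control for the matching active Setd2 effector, separating enzymatic effects from those of recruitment alone. sfGFP fluorescence reports successful induction.
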