Addgene plasmid #235588: pPB_TRE3G_scFV-sfGFP-Setd2CD-CatMut
Purpose: Dox-inducible expression of control catalytic-mutant Setd2 CD fused with scFV
Depositing lab: Jamie Hackett. Depositing organization: European Molecular Biology Laboratory (EMBL), Rome. Publication: Systematic epigenome editing captures the context-dependent instructive function of chromatin modifications. Policarpi C, Munafo M, Tsagkris S, Carlini V, Hackett JA. Nat Genet. 2024 Jun;56(6):1168-1180. doi: 10.1038/s41588-024-01706-w. Epub 2024 May 9. PubMed 38724747.
Backbone
  Vector backbone: pPB-TRE3G
  Vector type: CRISPR
Growth in bacteria
  Bacterial resistance: Ampicillin, 100 μg/mL
  Growth temperature: 30°C
  Growth strain: NEB Stable
  Copy number: High Copy
Gene/Insert
  Gene/Insert name: Setd2
  Species: M. musculus (mouse)
  Mutation: R1599C
  Entrez Gene: Setd2 (a.k.a. 4921524K10Rik, BC031601, KMT3A)
  Cloning method: Gibson Cloning
Terms and licenses: Academic/Nonprofit Terms; Industry Terms: Not Available to Industry
Depositor comments: This is a piggyBAC plasmid that integrates into the genome and can be selected for via Neomycin resistance. Expression of epigenetic effector is induced via adding doxycyline to media. Succesful activiation of the epigenetic editing system is indicated by sfGFP expression.
How to cite: pPB_TRE3G_scFV-sfGFP-Setd2CD-CatMut was a gift from Jamie Hackett (Addgene plasmid # 235588 ; http://n2t.net/addgene:235588 ; RRID:Addgene_235588)
